Addgene plasmid #29580: MKK2
Depositing lab: Dustin Maly. Depositing organization: University of Washington. Publication: Sequence determinants of a specific inactive protein kinase conformation. Hari SB, Merritt EA, Maly DJ. Chem Biol. 2013 Jun 20;20(6):806-15. doi: 10.1016/j.chembiol.2013.05.005. PubMed 23790491.
Backbone
  Vector backbone: pMCSG10
  Backbone size w/o insert (bp): 5961
  Vector type: Bacterial Expression
Growth in bacteria
  Bacterial resistance: Ampicillin, 100 μg/mL
  Growth temperature: 37°C
  Growth strain: DH5alpha
  Copy number: High Copy
Gene/Insert
  Gene/Insert name: MKK2
  Species: H. sapiens (human)
  Mutation: Constitutively active mutant; Starting Met removed; Deletion of EQQKKRLE, residues 48 to 55; S222D and S226D mutations present
  Entrez Gene: MAP2K2 (a.k.a. CFC4, MAPKK2, MEK2, MKK2, PRKMK2)
  Tag / fusion protein: HIS6 (N terminal on backbone); GST (N terminal on backbone); TEV (N terminal on backbone)
  Cloning method: Restriction Enzyme
  Sequencing primers: 5′ T7; 3′ T7-term
Terms and licenses: Academic/Nonprofit Terms; Industry Terms: Not Available to Industry
Depositor comments: Addgene plasmid# 21194 was used as template for MKK2. Ligation-independent-cloning.
How to cite: MKK2 was a gift from Dustin Maly (Addgene plasmid # 29580 ; http://n2t.net/addgene:29580 ; RRID:Addgene_29580)
