[The description below was written by a language model from this plasmid's Addgene catalogue record.]
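Description:
MKK2 is a bacterial expression plasmid built on the pMCSG10 backbone (about 6 kb without insert) and carrying a constitutively active form of human MAP2K2, the dual-specificity kinase also known as MEK2 or MAPKK2. It is a high-copy plasmid propagated in standard E. coli cloning strains under ampicillin selection. The record does not explicitly name the promoter or the origin of replication. However, the listed sequencing primers (T7 forward and T7 terminator) indicate that the open reading frame sits between T7 promoter and terminator elements, as expected for a vector used with T7 polymerase-expressing hosts.

The backbone supplies an N-terminal fusion consisting of a His6 tag, glutathione S-transferase and a TEV protease recognition site. The kinase can therefore be captured by metal-affinity or glutathione chromatography, and the tags can then be cleaved off with TEV protease. The initiating methionine of the insert has been removed to allow in-frame fusion. The insert also carries a deletion of eight residues (positions 48 to 55) and the substitutions S222D and S226D. These aspartates mimic phosphorylation at the activation-loop serines that upstream kinases normally modify, and the record describes the resulting protein as constitutively active.

The cloning method field says restriction enzyme, but the depositor comments state that ligation-independent cloning was used, with an earlier deposited plasmid as the template; the record leaves this discrepancy unresolved. The construct is suited to producing recombinant active MKK2 for biochemical work, and the associated publication concerns sequence determinants of a specific inactive protein kinase conformation.
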