>Addgene plasmid #29580 | MKK2 | depositor partial sequence | sequence record 12984 | Author sequence
CTTTGCAGGGCTGGCAGCCACGTTTGGTGGTGGCGACCATCCTCCAAAATCGGATGATTACCCAGATCTG
GGTACCGAGAACCTGTACTTCCAATCCAATGCGCTGGCCCGGAGGAAGCCGGTGCTGCCGGCGCTCACCA
TCAACCCTACCATCGCCGAGGGCCCATCCCCTACCAGCGAGGGAGCATCCGAGGCAAACCTGGTGGACCT
GCAGAAGAAGCTGGAGGAGCTGGAACTTGACGCCTTTCTCACCCAGAAAGCCAAGGTTGGCGAACTCAAA
GACGATGACTTCGAAAGGATCTCAGAGCTGGGCGCGGGCAACGGCGGGGTGGTCACCAAAGTCCAGCACA
GACCCTCGGGCCTCATCATGGCCAGGAAGCTGATCCACCTTGAGATCAAGCCGGCCATCCGGAACCAGAT
CATCCGCGAGCTGCAGGTCCTGCACGAATGCAACTCGCCGTACATCGTGGGCTTCTACGGGGCCTTCTAC
AGTGACGGGGAGATCAGCATTTGCATGGAACACATGGACGGCGGCTCCCTGGACCAGGTGCTGAAAGAGG
CCAAGAGGATTCCCGAGGAGATCCTGGGGAAAGTCAGCATCGCGGTTCTCCGGGGCTTGGCGTACCTCCG
AGAGAAGCACCAGATCATGCACCGAGATGTGAAGCCCTCCAACATCCTCGTGAACTCTAGAGGGGAGATC
AAGCTGTGTGACTTCGGGGTGAGCGGCCAGCTCATAGACGACATGGCCAACGACTTCGTGGGCACGCGCT
CCTACATGGCTCCGGANCGGTTGCANGGCACACATTACTCGGTGCAGTCGNACATCTGGAGCATGGGCCT
GTCCCTGGTGGANCTGGCCGTCGGAAGGTACCCCATCCCCCCGCCCGACGCCAAANAGCTGGANCCATCT
TTGGCCGGCCCGTGGTCNACGGGGANNNNAGAGCCTCACAGCATCTCGCNTCGGCCGAG
