>Addgene plasmid #29580 | MKK2 | addgene partial sequence | sequence record 35024 | 29580 with pGEX-5
AGATCTGGGTACCGAGAACCTGTACTTCCAATCCAATGCGCTGGCCCGGAGGAAGCCGGTGCTGCCGGCG
CTCACCATCAACCCTACCATCGCCGAGGGCCCATCCCCTACCAGCGAGGGAGCATCCGAGGCAAACCTGG
TGGACCTGCAGAAGAAGCTGGAGGAGCTGGAACTTGACGCCTTTCTCACCCAGAAAGCCAAGGTTGGCGA
ACTCAAAGACGATGACTTCGAAAGGATCTCAGAGCTGGGCGCGGGCAACGGCGGGGTGGTCACCAAAGTC
CAGCACAGACCCTCGGGCCTCATCATGGCCAGGAAGCTGATCCACCTTGAGATCAAGCCGGCCATCCGGA
ACCAGATCATCCGCGAGCTGCAGGTCCTGCACGAATGCAACTCGCCGTACATCGTGGGCTTCTACGGGGC
CTTCTACAGTGACGGGGAGATCAGCATTTGCATGGAACACATGGACGGCGGCTCCCTGGACCAGGTGCTG
AAAGAGGCCAAGAGGATTCCCGAGGAGATCCTGGGGAAAGTCAGCATCGCGGTTCTCCGGGGCTTGGCGT
ACCTCCGAGAGAAGCACCAGATCATGCACCGAGATGTGAAGCCCTCCAACATCCTCGTGAACTCTAGAGG
GGAGATCAAGCTGTGTGACTTCGGGGTGAGCGGCCAGCTCATAGACGACATGGCCAACGACTTCGTGGGC
ACGCGCTCCTACATGGCTCCGGAGCGGTTGCAGGGCACACATTACTCGGTGCAGTCGGACATCTGGAGCA
TGGGCCTGTCCCTGGTGGAGCTGGCCGTCGGAAGGTACCCCATCCCCCCGCCCGACGCCA
