>Addgene plasmid #29580 | MKK2 | addgene partial sequence | sequence record 35025 | 29580 with T7
TGCGAATTCCCTCTGAATATTTTGTTTAACTTTAAGAAGGAGATATACATATGCACCATCATCATCATCA
TTCTTCTGGTGTAGATCTGATGTCCCCTATACTAGGTTATTGGAAAATTAAGGGCCTTGTGCAACCCACT
CGACTTCTTTTGGAATATCTTGAAGAAAAATATGAAGAGCATTTGTATGAGCGCGATGAAGGTGATAAAT
GGCGAAACAAAAAGTTTGAATTGGGTTTGGAGTTTCCCAATCTTCCTTATTATATTGATGGTGATGTTAA
ATTAACACAGTCTATGGCCATCATACGTTATATAGCTGACAAGCACAACATGTTGGGTGGTTGTCCAAAA
GAGCGTGCAGAGATTTCAATGCTTGAAGGAGCGGTTTTGGATATTAGATACGGTGTTTCGAGAATTGCAT
ATAGTAAAGACTTTGAAACTCTCAAAGTTGATTTTCTTAGCAAGCTACCTGAAATGCTGAAAATGTTCGA
AGATCGTTTATGTCATAAAACATATTTAAATGGTGATCATGTAACCCATCCTGACTTCATGTTGTATGAC
GCTCTTGATGTTGTTTTATACATGGACCCAATGTGCCTGGATGCGTTCCCAAAATTAGTTTGTTTTAAAA
AACGTATTGAAGCTATCCCACAAATTGATAAGTACTTGAAATCCAGCAAGTATATAGCATGGCCTTTGCA
GGGCTGGCAAGCCACGTTTGGTGGTGGCGACCATCCTCCAAAATCGGATGATTACCCAGATCTGGGTACC
GAGAACCTGTACTTCCAATCCAATGCGCTGGCCCGGAGGAAGCCGGTGCTGCCGGCGCTCACCATCAACC
CTACCATCGCCGAGGGCCCATCCCCTACCAGCGAGGGAGCATCCGAGGCAAACCTGGTGGACCTGCAGAA
GAAGCTGGAGGAGCTGGAACTTGACGCCTTTCTCACCCAGAAAGCCAAGGTTGGCGAACT
