>Addgene plasmid #29580 | MKK2 | addgene partial sequence | sequence record 35026 | 29580 with T7-term
TTCGGGCTTTGTTAGCAGCCGGATCTCAGTGGTGGTGGTGGTGGTGCTCGAGTGCGGCCGCAAGCTTGTC
GACGGAGCTCGAATTCGGATCCGTTATCCACTTCCAATGTCACACGGCGGTGCGCGTGGGTGTGCCGGGC
TGGTTCAGCCGCAGGGTTTTACACAACCAGCCGGCAAAATCCACTTCTTCCACCTCGGACCGCTTGATGA
AGGTGTGGTTTGTGAGCATCTTCAGGTCCGCCCGCTCCGCTGGGTTCTTGATGAGGCATTTATTGACAAA
CTCCTGGAAGTCGGGGGTGAACACACCGTTGGGCAGCTTAGGAGGTGGCTCGTTCACAATATAGTCCAGG
AGTTCAAAGATGGCCATGGCAGGCCGGCTATCCATCCCGTGACCGCTGACGGGACGACCGGGGGGCCTCG
GCCGAGGCGAGATGCTGTGAGGCTCTCCTTCTTCCCCGTCGACCACGGGCCGGCCAAAGATGGCCTCCAG
CTCTTTGGCGTCGGGCGGGGGGATGGGGTACCTTCCGACGGCCAGCTCCACCAGGGACAGGCCCATGCTC
CAGATGTCCGACTGCACCGAGTAATGTGTGCCCTGCAACCGCTCCGGAGCCATGTAGGAGCGCGTGCCCA
CGAAGTCGTTGGCCATGTCGTCTATGAGCTGGCCGCTCACCCCGAAGTCACACAGCTTGATCTCCCCTCT
AGAGTTCACGAGGATGTTGGAGGGCTTCACATCTCGGTGCATGATCTGGTGCTTCTCTCGGAGGTACGCC
AAGCCCCGGAGAACCGCGATGCTGACTTTCCCCAGGATCTCCTCGGGAATCCTCTTGGCCTCTTTCAGCA
CCTGGTCCAGGGAGCCGCCGTCCATGTGTTCCATGCAAATGCTGATCTCCCC
